>Addgene plasmid #101212 | pJSC131 - Bacterial expression plasmid for SpCas9-HF1, REC3 FRET variant | addgene full sequence | sequence record 197040 | Addgene NGS Result
AGATGGCGGACGCGATGGATATGTTCTGCCAAGGGTTGGTTTGCGCATTCACAGTTCTCCGCAAGAATTG
ATTGGCTCCAATTCTTGGAGTGGTGAATCCGTTAGCGAGGTGCCGCCGGCTTCCATTCAGGTCGAGGTGG
CCCGGCTCCATGCACCGCGACGCAACGCGGGGAGGCAGACAAGGTATAGGGCGGCGCCTACAATCCATGC
CAACCCGTTCCATGTGCTCGCCGAGGCGGCATAAATCGCCGTGACGATCAGCGGTCCAATGATCGAAGTT
AGGCTGGTAAGAGCCGCGAGCGATCCTTGAAGCTGTCCCTGATGGTCGTCATCTACCTGCCTGGACAGCA
TGGCCTGCAACGCGGGCATCCCGATGCCGCCGGAAGCGAGAAGAATCATAATGGGGAAGGCCATCCAGCC
TCGCGTCGCGAACGCCAGCAAGACGTAGCCCAGCGCGTCGGCCGCCATGCCGGCGATAATGGCCTGCTTC
TCGCCGAAACGTTTGGTGGCGGGACCAGTGACGAAGGCTTGAGCGAGGGCGTGCAAGATTCCGAATACCG
CAAGCGACAGGCCGATCATCGTCGCGCTCCAGCGAAAGCGGTCCTCGCCGAAAATGACCCAGAGCGCTGC
CGGCACCTGTCCTACGAGTTGCATGATAAAGAAGACAGTCATAAGTGCGGCGACGATAGTCATGCCCCGC
GCCCACCGGAAGGAGCTGACTGGGTTGAAGGCTCTCAAGGGCATCGGTCGACGCTCTCCCTTATGCGACT
CCTGCATTAGGAAGCAGCCCAGTAGTAGGTTGAGGCCGTTGAGCACCGCCGCCGCAAGGAATGGTGCATG
CAAGGAGATGGCGCCCAACAGTCCCCCGGCCACGGGGCCTGCCACCATACCCACGCCGAAACAAGCGCTC
ATGAGCCCGAAGTGGCGAGCCCGATCTTCCCCATCGGTGATGTCGGCGATATAGGCGCCAGCAACCGCAC
CTGTGGCGCCGGTGATGCCGGCCACGATGCGTCCGGCGTAGAGGATCGAGATCTCGATCCCGCGAAATTA
ATACGACTCACTATAGGGAGACCACAACGGTTTCCCTCTAGTGCCGGCTCCGGAGAGCTCTTTAATTAAG
CGGCCGCCCTGCAGGACTCGAGTTCTAGAAATAATTTTGTTTAACTTTAAGAAGGAGATATACATATGAA
ATCTTCTCACCATCACCATCACCATCACCATCACCATGGTTCTTCTATGAAAATCGAAGAAGGTAAACTG
GTAATCTGGATTAACGGCGATAAAGGCTATAACGGTCTCGCTGAAGTCGGTAAGAAATTCGAGAAAGATA
CCGGAATTAAAGTCACCGTTGAGCATCCGGATAAACTGGAAGAGAAATTCCCACAGGTTGCGGCAACTGG
CGATGGCCCTGACATTATCTTCTGGGCACACGACCGCTTTGGTGGCTACGCTCAATCTGGCCTGTTGGCT
GAAATCACCCCGGACAAAGCGTTCCAGGACAAGCTGTATCCGTTTACCTGGGATGCCGTACGTTACAACG
GCAAGCTGATTGCTTACCCGATCGCTGTTGAAGCGTTATCGCTGATTTATAACAAAGATCTGCTGCCGAA
CCCGCCAAAAACCTGGGAAGAGATCCCGGCGCTGGATAAAGAACTGAAAGCGAAAGGTAAGAGCGCGCTG
ATGTTCAACCTGCAAGAACCGTACTTCACCTGGCCGCTGATTGCTGCTGACGGGGGTTATGCGTTCAAGT
ATGAAAACGGCAAGTACGACATTAAAGACGTGGGCGTGGATAACGCTGGCGCAAAAGCGGGTCTGACCTT
CCTGGTTGACCTGATTAAAAACAAACACATGAATGCAGACACCGATTACTCCATCGCAGAAGCTGCCTTT
AATAAAGGCGAAACAGCGATGACCATCAACGGCCCGTGGGCATGGTCCAACATCGACACCAGCAAAGTGA
ATTATGGTGTAACGGTACTGCCGACCTTCAAGGGTCAACCATCCAAACCGTTCGTTGGCGTGCTGAGCGC
AGGTATTAACGCCGCCAGTCCGAACAAAGAGCTGGCAAAAGAGTTCCTCGAAAACTATCTGCTGACTGAT
GAAGGTCTGGAAGCGGTTAATAAAGACAAACCGCTGGGTGCCGTAGCGCTGAAGTCTTACGAGGAAGAGT
TGGCGAAAGATCCACGTATTGCCGCCACTATGGAAAACGCCCAGAAAGGTGAAATCATGCCGAACATCCC
GCAGATGTCCGCTTTCTGGTATGCCGTGCGTACTGCGGTGATCAACGCCGCCAGCGGTCGTCAGACTGTC
GATGAAGCCCTGAAAGACGCGCAGACTAATTCGAGCTCGAACAACAACAACAATAACAATAACAACAACC
TCGGGATCGAGGAAAACCTGTACTTCCAATCCAATGCAATGGATAAGAAATACTCAATAGGCTTAGATAT
CGGCACAAATAGCGTCGGATGGGCGGTGATCACTGATGAATATAAGGTTCCGTCTAAAAAGTTCAAGGTT
CTGGGAAATACAGACCGCCACAGTATCAAAAAAAATCTTATAGGGGCTCTTTTATTTGACAGTGGAGAGA
CAGCGGAAGCGACTCGTCTCAAACGGACAGCTCGTAGAAGGTATACACGTCGGAAGAATCGTATTTCTTA
TCTACAGGAGATTTTTTCAAATGAGATGGCGAAAGTAGATGATAGTTTCTTTCATCGACTTGAAGAGTCT
TTTTTGGTGGAAGAAGACAAGAAGCATGAACGTCATCCTATTTTTGGAAATATAGTAGATGAAGTTGCTT
ATCATGAGAAATATCCAACTATCTATCATCTGCGAAAAAAATTGGTAGATTCTACTGATAAAGCGGATTT
GCGCTTAATCTATTTGGCCTTAGCGCATATGATTAAGTTTCGTGGTCATTTTTTGATTGAGGGAGATTTA
AATCCTGATAATAGTGATGTGGACAAACTATTTATCCAGTTGGTACAAACCTACAATCAATTATTTGAAG
AAAACCCTATTAACGCAAGTGGAGTAGATGCTAAAGCGATTCTTTCTGCACGATTGAGTAAATCAAGACG
ATTAGAAAATCTCATTGCTCAGCTCCCCGGTGAGAAGAAAAATGGCTTATTTGGGAATCTCATTGCTTTG
TCATTGGGTTTGACCCCTAATTTTAAATCAAATTTTGATTTGGCAGAAGATGCTAAATTACAGCTTTCAA
AAGATACTTACGATGATGATTTAGATAATTTATTGGCGCAAATTGGAGATCAATATGCTGATTTGTTTTT
GGCAGCTAAGAATTTATCAGATGCTATTTTACTTTCAGATATCCTAAGAGTAAATACTGAAATAACTAAG
GCTCCCCTATCAGCTTCAATGATTAAACGCTACGATGAACATCATCAAGACTTGACTCTTTTAAAAGCTT
TAGTTCGACAACAACTTCCAGAAAAGTATAAAGAAATCTTTTTTGATCAATCAAAAAACGGATATGCAGG
TTATATTGATGGGGGAGCTAGCCAAGAAGAATTTTATAAATTTATCAAACCAATTTTAGAAAAAATGGAT
GGTACTGAGGAATTATTGGTGAAACTAAATCGTGAAGATTTGCTGCGCAAGCAACGGACCTTTGACAACG
GCTCTATTCCCCATCAAATTCACTTGGGTGAGCTGCATGCTATTTTGAGAAGACAAGAAGACTTTTATCC
ATTTTTAAAAGACAATCGTGAGAAGATTGAAAAAATCTTGACTTTTCGAATTCCTTATTATGTTGGTCCA
TTGGCGCGTGGCAATAGTCGTTTTGCATGGATGACTCGGAAGTCTGAAGAAACAATTACCCCATGGAATT
TTGAAGAAGTTGTCGATAAAGGTGCTTCAGCTCAATCATTTATTGAACGCATGACAGCGTTTGATAAAAA
TCTTCCAAATGAAAAAGTACTACCAAAACATAGTTTGCTTTATGAGTATTTTACGGTTTATAACGAATTG
ACAAAGGTCAAATATGTTACTGAAGGAATGCGAAAACCAGCATTTCTTTCAGGTGAACAGAAGAAAGCCA
TTGTTGATTTACTCTTCAAAACAAATCGAAAAGTAACCGTTAAGCAATTAAAAGAAGATTATTTCAAAAA
AATAGAATCTTTTGATAGTGTTGAAATTTCAGGAGTTGAAGATAGATTTAATGCTTCATTAGGTACCTAC
CATGATTTGCTAAAAATTATTAAAGATAAAGATTTTTTGGATAATGAAGAAAATGAAGATATCTTAGAGG
ATATTGTTTTAACATTGACCTTATTTGAAGATAGGGAGATGATTGAGGAAAGACTTAAAACATATGCTCA
CCTCTTTGATGATAAGGTGATGAAACAGCTTAAACGTCGCCGTTATACTGGTTGGGGAGCGTTGTCTCGA
AAATTGATTAATGGTATTAGGGATAAGCAATCTGGCAAAACAATATTAGATTTTTTGAAATCAGATGGTT
TTGCCAATCGCAATTTTATGGCCCTGATCCATGATGATTGTTTGACATTTAAAGAAGACATTCAAAAAGC
ACAAGTGTCTGGACAAGGCGATAGTTTACATGAACATATTGCAAATTTAGCTGGTAGCCCTGCTATTAAA
AAAGGTATTTTACAGACTGTAAAAGTTGTTGATGAATTGGTCAAAGTAATGGGGCGGCATAAGCCAGAAA
ATATCGTTATTGAAATGGCACGTGAAAATCAGACAACTCAAAAGGGCCAGAAAAATTCGCGAGAGCGTAT
GAAACGAATCGAAGAAGGTATCAAAGAATTAGGAAGTCAGATTCTTAAAGAGCATCCTGTTGAAAATACT
CAATTGCAAAATGAAAAGCTCTATCTCTATTATCTCCAAAATGGAAGAGACATGTATGTGGACCAAGAAT
TAGATATTAATCGTTTAAGTGATTATGATGTCGATCACATTGTTCCACAAAGTTTCCTTAAAGACGATTC
AATAGACAATAAGGTCTTAACGCGTTCTGATAAAAATCGTGGTAAATCGGATAACGTTCCAAGTGAAGAA
GTAGTCAAAAAGATGAAAAACTATTGGAGACAACTTCTAAACGCCAAGTTAATCACTCAACGTAAGTTTG
ATAATTTAACGAAAGCTGAACGTGGAGGTTTGAGTGAACTTGATAAAGCTGGTTTTATCAAACGCCAATT
GGTTGAAACTCGCGCCATCACTAAGCATGTGGCACAAATTTTGGATAGTCGCATGAATACTAAATACGAT
GAAAATGATAAACTTATTCGAGAGGTTAAAGTGATTACCTTAAAATGTAAATTAGTTTCTGACTTCCGAA
AAGATTTCCAATTCTATAAAGTACGTGAGATTAACAATTACCATCATGCCCATGATGCGTATCTAAATGC
CGTCGTTGGAACTGCTTTGATTAAGAAATATCCAAAACTTGAATCGGAGTTTGTCTATGGTGATTATAAA
GTTTATGATGTTCGTAAAATGATTGCTAAGTCTGAGCAAGAAATAGGCAAAGCAACCGCAAAATATTTCT
TTTACTCTAATATCATGAACTTCTTCAAAACAGAAATTACACTTGCAAATGGAGAGATTCGCAAACGCCC
TCTAATCGAAACTAATGGGGAAACTGGAGAAATTGTCTGGGATAAAGGGCGAGATTTTGCCACAGTGCGC
AAAGTATTGTCCATGCCCCAAGTCAATATTGTCAAGAAAACAGAAGTACAGACAGGCGGATTCTCCAAGG
AGTCAATTTTACCAAAAAGAAATTCGGACAAGCTTATTGCTCGTAAAAAAGACTGGGATCCAAAAAAATA
TGGTGGTTTTGATAGTCCAACGGTAGCTTATTCAGTCCTAGTGGTTGCTAAGGTGGAAAAAGGGAAATCG
AAGAAGTTAAAATCCGTTAAAGAGTTACTAGGGATCACAATTATGGAAAGAAGTTCCTTTGAAAAAAATC
CGATTGACTTTTTAGAAGCTAAAGGATATAAGGAAGTTAAAAAAGACTTAATCATTAAACTACCTAAATA
TAGTCTTTTTGAGTTAGAAAACGGTCGTAAACGGATGCTGGCTAGTGCCGGAGAATTACAAAAAGGAAAT
GAGCTGGCTCTGCCAAGCAAATATGTGAATTTTTTATATTTAGCTAGTCATTATGAAAAGTTGAAGGGTA
GTCCAGAAGATAACGAACAAAAACAATTGTTTGTGGAGCAGCATAAGCATTATTTAGATGAGATTATTGA
GCAAATCAGTGAATTTTCTAAGCGTGTTATTTTAGCAGATGCCAATTTAGATAAAGTTCTTAGTGCATAT
AACAAACATAGAGACAAACCAATACGTGAACAAGCAGAAAATATTATTCATTTATTTACGTTGACGAATC
TTGGAGCTCCCGCTGCTTTTAAATATTTTGATACAACAATTGATCGTAAACGATATACGTCTACAAAAGA
AGTTTTAGATGCCACTCTTATCCATCAATCCATCACTGGTCTTTATGAAACACGCATTGATTTGAGTCAG
CTAGGAGGTGACTAATAACATTGGAAGTGGATAACGGATCCGCGATCGCGGCGCGCCACCTGGTGGCCGG
CCGGTACCACGCGTGCGCGCTGATCCGGCTGCTAACAAAGCCCGAAAGGAAGCTGAGTTGGCTGCTGCCA
CCGCTGAGCAATAACTAGCATAACCCCTTGGGGCCTCTAAACGGGTCTTGAGGGGTTTTTTGCTGAAAGG
AGGAACTATATCCGGATATCCACAGGACGGGTGTGGTCGCCATGATCGCGTAGTCGATAGTGGCTCCAAG
TAGCGAAGCGAGCAGGACTGGGCGGCGGCCAAAGCGGTCGGACAGTGCTCCGAGAACGGGTGCGCATAGA
AATTGCATCAACGCATATAGCGCTAGCAGCACGCCATAGTGACTGGCGATGCTGTCGGAATGGACGATAT
CCCGCAAGAGGCCCGGCAGTACCGGCATAACCAAGCCTATGCCTACAGCATCCAGGGTGACGGTGCCGAG
GATGACGATGAGCGCATTGTTAGATTTCATACACGGTGCCTGACTGCGTTAGCAATTTAACTGTGATAAA
CTACCGCATTAAAGCTTATCGATGATAAGCTGTCAAACATGAGAATTCTTGAAGACGAAAGGGCCTCGTG
ATACGCCTATTTTTATAGGTTAATGTCATGATAATAATGGTTTCTTAGACGTCAGGTGGCACTTTTCGGG
GAAATGTGCGCGGAACCCCTATTTGTTTATTTTTCTAAATACATTCAAATATGTATCCGCTCATGAGACA
ATAACCCTGATAAATGCTTCAATAACATTGAAAAAGGAAGAGTATGAGTATTCAACATTTCCGTGTCGCC
CTTATTCCCTTTTTTGCGGCATTTTGCCTTCCTGTTTTTGCTCACCCAGAAACGCTGGTGAAAGTAAAAG
ATGCTGAAGATCAGTTGGGTGCACGAGTGGGTTACATCGAACTGGATCTCAACAGCGGTAAGATCCTTGA
GAGTTTTCGCCCCGAAGAACGTTTTCCAATGATGAGCACTTTTAAAGTTCTGCTATGTGGCGCGGTATTA
TCCCGTGTTGACGCCGGGCAAGAGCAACTCGGTCGCCGCATACACTATTCTCAGAATGACTTGGTTGAGT
ACTCACCAGTCACAGAAAAGCATCTTACGGATGGCATGACAGTAAGAGAATTATGCAGTGCTGCCATAAC
CATGAGTGATAACACTGCGGCCAACTTACTTCTGACAACGATCGGAGGACCGAAGGAGCTAACCGCTTTT
TTGCACAACATGGGGGATCATGTAACTCGCCTTGATCGTTGGGAACCGGAGCTGAATGAAGCCATACCAA
ACGACGAGCGTGACACCACGATGCCTGCAGCAATGGCAACAACGTTGCGCAAACTATTAACTGGCGAACT
ACTTACTCTAGCTTCCCGGCAACAATTAATAGACTGGATGGAGGCGGATAAAGTTGCAGGACCACTTCTG
CGCTCGGCCCTTCCGGCTGGCTGGTTTATTGCTGATAAATCTGGAGCCGGTGAGCGTGGGTCTCGCGGTA
TCATTGCAGCACTGGGGCCAGATGGTAAGCCCTCCCGTATCGTAGTTATCTACACGACGGGGAGTCAGGC
AACTATGGATGAACGAAATAGACAGATCGCTGAGATAGGTGCCTCACTGATTAAGCATTGGTAACTGTCA
GACCAAGTTTACTCATATATACTTTAGATTGATTTAAAACTTCATTTTTAATTTAAAAGGATCTAGGTGA
AGATCCTTTTTGATAATCTCATGACCAAAATCCCTTAACGTGAGTTTTCGTTCCACTGAGCGTCAGACCC
CGTAGAAAAGATCAAAGGATCTTCTTGAGATCCTTTTTTTCTGCGCGTAATCTGCTGCTTGCAAACAAAA
AAACCACCGCTACCAGCGGTGGTTTGTTTGCCGGATCAAGAGCTACCAACTCTTTTTCCGAAGGTAACTG
GCTTCAGCAGAGCGCAGATACCAAATACTGTCCTTCTAGTGTAGCCGTAGTTAGGCCACCACTTCAAGAA
CTCTGTAGCACCGCCTACATACCTCGCTCTGCTAATCCTGTTACCAGTGGCTGCTGCCAGTGGCGATAAG
TCGTGTCTTACCGGGTTGGACTCAAGACGATAGTTACCGGATAAGGCGCAGCGGTCGGGCTGAACGGGGG
GTTCGTGCACACAGCCCAGCTTGGAGCGAACGACCTACACCGAACTGAGATACCTACAGCGTGAGCTATG
AGAAAGCGCCACGCTTCCCGAAGGGAGAAAGGCGGACAGGTATCCGGTAAGCGGCAGGGTCGGAACAGGA
GAGCGCACGAGGGAGCTTCCAGGGGGAAACGCCTGGTATCTTTATAGTCCTGTCGGGTTTCGCCACCTCT
GACTTGAGCGTCGATTTTTGTGATGCTCGTCAGGGGGGCGGAGCCTATGGAAAAACGCCAGCAACGCGGC
CTTTTTACGGTTCCTGGCCTTTTGCTGGCCTTTTGCTCACATGTTCTTTCCTGCGTTATCCCCTGATTCT
GTGGATAACCGTATTACCGCCTTTGAGTGAGCTGATACCGCTCGCCGCAGCCGAACGACCGAGCGCAGCG
AGTCAGTGAGCGAGGAAGCGGAAGAGCGCCTGATGCGGTATTTTCTCCTTACGCATCTGTGCGGTATTTC
ACACCGCAATGGTGCACTCTCAGTACAATCTGCTCTGATGCCGCATAGTTAAGCCAGTATACACTCCGCT
ATCGCTACGTGACTGGGTCATGGCTGCGCCCCGACACCCGCCAACACCCGCTGACGCGCCCTGACGGGCT
TGTCTGCTCCCGGCATCCGCTTACAGACAAGCTGTGACCGTCTCCGGGAGCTGCATGTGTCAGAGGTTTT
CACCGTCATCACCGAAACGCGCGAGGCAGCTGCGGTAAAGCTCATCAGCGTGGTCGTGAAGCGATTCACA
GATGTCTGCCTGTTCATCCGCGTCCAGCTCGTTGAGTTTCTCCAGAAGCGTTAATGTCTGGCTTCTGATA
AAGCGGGCCATGTTAAGGGCGGTTTTTTCCTGTTTGGTCACTGATGCCTCCGTGTAAGGGGGATTTCTGT
TCATGGGGGTAATGATACCGATGAAACGAGAGAGGATGCTCACGATACGGGTTACTGATGATGAACATGC
CCGGTTACTGGAACGTTGTGAGGGTAAACAACTGGCGGTATGGATGCGGCGGGACCAGAGAAAAATCACT
CAGGGTCAATGCCAGCGCTTCGTTAATACAGATGTAGGTGTTCCACAGGGTAGCCAGCAGCATCCTGCGA
TGCAGATCCGGAACATAATGGTGCAGGGCGCTGACTTCCGCGTTTCCAGACTTTACGAAACACGGAAACC
GAAGACCATTCATGTTGTTGCTCAGGTCGCAGACGTTTTGCAGCAGCAGTCGCTTCACGTTCGCTCGCGT
ATCGGTGATTCATTCTGCTAACCAGTAAGGCAACCCCGCCAGCCTAGCCGGGTCCTCAACGACAGGAGCA
CGATCATGCGCACCCGTGGCCAGGACCCAACGCTGCCCGAGATGCGCCGCGTGCGGCTGCTGG
Features (pLannotate 1.2.2; 17 found; start..end, strand, type, name):
    127..1027    -  CDS            TcR (fragment): tetracycline efflux protein; tet; confers resistance to tetracycline
   1049..1067    +  promoter       T7 promoter: promoter for bacteriophage T7 RNA polymerase
   1156..1178    +  RBS            RBS: efficient ribosome binding site from bacteriophage T7 gene 10 (Olins and Rangwala, 1989)
   1198..1227    +  CDS            10xHis: 10xHis affinity tag
   1237..2337    +  CDS            MBP: maltose binding protein from E. coli; malE (mutated); This version of the gene does not encode a signal sequence, so MBP will remain in the cytosol.
   2392..2408    +  CDS            TEV site (fragment): tobacco etch virus (TEV) protease recognition and cleavage site
   2419..6523    +  CDS            Cas9 (fragment): Cas9 (Csn1) endonuclease from the Streptococcus pyogenes Type II CRISPR/Cas system generates RNA-guided double strand breaks in DNA
   6608..6657    +  CDS            SET1 (fragment): solubility-enhancement tag derived from T7 phage gene 10B
   6665..6712    +  terminator     T7 terminator: transcription terminator for bacteriophage T7 RNA polymerase
   6738..7030    -  CDS            TcR (fragment): tetracycline efflux protein; tet; confers resistance to tetracycline
   7078..7106    -  promoter       tet promoter: E. coli promoter for tetracycline efflux protein gene
   7219..7323    +  promoter       AmpR promoter: bla
   7324..8184    +  CDS            AmpR: β-lactamase; bla; confers resistance to ampicillin, carbenicillin, and related antibiotics
   8355..8943    +  rep_origin     ori: high-copy-number ColE1/pMB1/pBR322/pUC origin of replication
   9129..9268    -  misc_feature   bom: basis of mobility region from pBR322
   9370..9561    -  CDS            rop: Rop protein, which maintains plasmids at low copy number; rop
   9578..9958    +  CDS            YPB1_ECOLX: Protein predicted: Swiss-Prot protein existence level 4. From Escherichia coli.
