[The description below was written by a language model from this plasmid's Addgene catalogue record and pLannotate feature annotations shown in this document.]
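Description:
pJSC131 is a bacterial expression plasmid of about 10.1 kb, built on the pCT10 backbone, for producing a modified Streptococcus pyogenes Cas9 protein in E. coli. It is propagated through a ColE1/pMB1-type origin and selected with ampicillin via the β-lactamase gene. The feature table also shows pBR322-derived elements: the bom region, the rop gene, and two fragments of the tetracycline resistance gene with its promoter. These fragments flank the expression cassette, so the tet gene appears to be interrupted and non-functional. The catalogue lists the plasmid as high copy, although rop normally acts to lower copy number.

The expression cassette is driven by a T7 promoter with the phage T7 gene 10 ribosome binding site and ends at a T7 terminator, so it requires a host that supplies T7 RNA polymerase. The open reading frame encodes an N-terminal 10xHis tag, a cytosolic maltose binding protein lacking its signal sequence, and a TEV protease site, followed by Cas9. This arrangement allows affinity purification, improved solubility and subsequent removal of the tags. The short "SET1" annotation just upstream of the terminator is probably residual T7-derived vector sequence rather than a fused tag.

The Cas9 insert carries N497A, R661A, Q695A and Q926A, the substitutions that define the high-fidelity SpCas9-HF1 variant. It also carries C80S and C574S, which remove the native cysteines, and S701C and S960C, which introduce two new ones. This pattern is consistent with site-specific labelling by a donor and acceptor dye pair to report REC3 domain conformation by FRET, in line with the construct's name and its associated study of Cas9 proofreading and targeting accuracy.
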