Addgene plasmid #101212: pJSC131 - Bacterial expression plasmid for SpCas9-HF1, REC3 FRET variant
Purpose: Bacterial expression plasmid for SpCas9-HF1, REC3 FRET variant
Depositing lab: Jennifer Doudna & Keith Joung. Depositing organization: University of California, Berkeley. Publication: Enhanced proofreading governs CRISPR-Cas9 targeting accuracy. Chen JS, Dagdas YS, Kleinstiver BP, Welch MM, Sousa AA, Harrington LB, Sternberg SH, Joung JK, Yildiz A, Doudna JA. Nature. 2017 Sep 20. doi: 10.1038/nature24268. PubMed 28931002.
Backbone
  Vector backbone: pCT10
  Backbone manufacturer: Doudna lab
  Vector type: Bacterial Expression
Growth in bacteria
  Bacterial resistance: Ampicillin, 100 μg/mL
  Growth temperature: 37°C
  Growth strain: DH5alpha
  Copy number: High Copy
Gene/Insert
  Gene/Insert name: SpCas9 variant C80S/C574S/S701C/S960C/N497A/R661A/Q695A/Q926A (alt name: Streptococcus pyogenes Cas9)
  Species: Streptococcus pyogenes
  Mutation: C80S, C574S, S701C, S960C, N497A, R661A, Q695A and Q926A
  Promoter: T7
  Tag / fusion protein: 10x His (N terminal on backbone); MBP (N terminal on backbone); TEV site (N terminal on backbone)
  Cloning method: Gibson Cloning
  Sequencing primers: 5′ T7; 3′ T7-term
Terms and licenses: Academic/Nonprofit Terms; Industry Terms: Not Available to Industry
Depositor comments: Please visit https://www.biorxiv.org/content/early/2017/08/12/160036 for bioRxiv preprint.
How to cite: pJSC131 - Bacterial expression plasmid for SpCas9-HF1, REC3 FRET variant was a gift from Jennifer Doudna & Keith Joung (Addgene plasmid # 101212 ; http://n2t.net/addgene:101212 ; RRID:Addgene_101212)
